Addgene plasmid #209701: pAAV-Dlx-FLEX-hM4Di-mCherry
Purpose: Expresses hM4Di-mCherry under the control of distalless homeobox 5 and 6 (mDlx) enhancer in Cre-recombinase-dependent manner
Depositing lab: Peer Wulff. Depositing organization: Christian-Albrechts-Universitaet zu Kiel. Publication: Hippocampal cholecystokinin-expressing interneurons regulate temporal coding and contextual learning. Rangel Guerrero DK, Balueva K, Barayeu U, Baracskay P, Gridchyn I, Nardin M, Roth CN, Wulff P, Csicsvari J. Neuron. 2024 Apr 10:S0896-6273(24)00197-1. doi: 10.1016/j.neuron.2024.03.019. PubMed 38636524.
Backbone
  Vector backbone: pAAV
  Vector type: AAV
Growth in bacteria
  Bacterial resistance: Ampicillin, 100 μg/mL
  Growth temperature: 37°C
  Growth strain: NEB Stable
  Copy number: High Copy
Gene/Insert
  Gene/Insert name: hM4D(Gi)
  Tag / fusion protein: mCherry (C terminal on insert)
  Cloning method: Restriction Enzyme; 5′ cloning site Eco72I (not destroyed); 3′ cloning site NheI (not destroyed)
  Sequencing primers: 5′ gcgtaaaaggagcaacata; 3′ CTACGTCAACAGCACCATC
Resource information
  A portion of this plasmid was derived from a plasmid made by: mDlx enhancer from Addgene_83900 and hM4D(Gi)-mCherry from Addgene_50475
Terms and licenses: Academic/Nonprofit Terms; Industry Terms: Not Available to Industry
How to cite: pAAV-Dlx-FLEX-hM4Di-mCherry was a gift from Peer Wulff (Addgene plasmid # 209701 ; http://n2t.net/addgene:209701 ; RRID:Addgene_209701)
