[The description below was written by a language model from this plasmid's Addgene catalogue record and pLannotate feature annotations shown in this document.]
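Description:
pAAV-Dlx-FLEX-hM4Di-mCherry is an AAV transfer plasmid (pAAV backbone, about 7.9 kb) for Cre-dependent expression of the inhibitory DREADD hM4D(Gi) fused at its C terminus to mCherry. It is propagated in E. coli through a high-copy ColE1/pUC-type origin and selected with ampicillin via the β-lactamase gene. The annotation also picks up short remnants of older cloning vectors (fragments of rop, bom, TcR and lacI, an SP6 promoter and an SV40 promoter), which appear to be backbone relics rather than functional parts of the payload. AAV2 inverted terminal repeats flank the expression cassette and allow it to be packaged into recombinant AAV particles.

According to the catalogue entry, expression is driven by the mDlx enhancer (distal-less homeobox 5/6), an element generally used to bias expression toward forebrain GABAergic interneurons. The feature table does not annotate this enhancer, although an unannotated stretch lies between the upstream ITR and a chimeric β-globin/immunoglobulin intron. Downstream of the intron, the human CHRM4-derived hM4Di coding sequence and mCherry sit in reverse orientation, bracketed by oppositely oriented pairs of lox2272 and loxP sites. In this FLEX (DIO) arrangement, Cre inverts the cassette through one pair of sites and then excises a site of the other pair, which locks the fusion in the sense orientation. A WPRE and bovine growth hormone polyadenylation signal follow to enhance transcript stability and processing.

The combination of enhancer and Cre requirement restricts expression to an intersectionally defined population. The associated study concerns hippocampal cholecystokinin-expressing interneurons, which is consistent with using the construct for chemogenetic silencing of such cells, with mCherry marking them.
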