Features (pLannotate 1.2.2; 24 found; start..end, strand, type, name):
     21..54      +  protein_bind   lox2272: Cre-mediated recombination occurs in the 8-bp core sequence (GGATACTT). lox2272 sites are compatible with each other, but incompatible with loxP or loxN sites (Lee and Saito, 1988). Cre recombinase
    125..158     +  protein_bind   loxP: Cre-mediated recombination occurs in the 8-bp core sequence (GCATACAT). Cre recombinase
    230..818     +  misc_feature   WPRE: woodchuck hepatitis virus posttranscriptional regulatory element
    851..1075    +  polyA_signal   bGH poly(A) signal: bovine growth hormone polyadenylation signal
   1079..1100    +  promoter       SV40 promoter (fragment): SV40 enhancer and early promoter
   1161..1252    +  repeat_region  AAV2 ITR (fragment): inverted terminal repeat of adeno-associated virus serotype 2 inverted
   1252..1281    -  repeat_region  AAV2 ITR (fragment): inverted terminal repeat of adeno-associated virus serotype 2 inverted
   1285..1614    -  promoter       SV40 promoter: SV40 enhancer and early promoter
   1621..1677    -  CDS            lacI (fragment): lac repressor; lacI; The lac repressor binds to the lac operator to inhibit transcription in E. coli. This inhibition can be relieved by adding lactose or isopropyl-β-D-thiogalactopyranoside (IPTG).
   1860..2448    -  rep_origin     ori: high-copy-number ColE1/pMB1/pBR322/pUC origin of replication
   2619..3479    -  CDS            AmpR: β-lactamase; bla; confers resistance to ampicillin, carbenicillin, and related antibiotics
   3480..3584    -  promoter       AmpR promoter: bla
   3679..3714    +  CDS            rop (fragment): Rop protein, which maintains plasmids at low copy number; rop
   3816..3864    +  misc_feature   bom (fragment): basis of mobility region from pBR322
   3865..4144    -  CDS            TcR (fragment): tetracycline efflux protein; tet; confers resistance to tetracycline
   4372..4390    +  promoter       SP6 promoter: promoter for bacteriophage SP6 RNA polymerase
   4409..4540    -  repeat_region  AAV2 ITR (fragment): inverted terminal repeat of adeno-associated virus serotype 2 inverted
   5139..5168    -  misc_feature   MCS (fragment): pBluescript multiple cloning site
   5302..5434    +  intron         chimeric intron: chimera between introns from human β-globin and immunoglobulin heavy chain genes
   5471..5490    +  protein_bind   FRT (minimal) (fragment): supports FLP-mediated excision but not integration (Turan and Bode, 2011) FLP recombinase from the Saccharomyces cerevisiae 2μ plasmid
   5499..5532    -  protein_bind   lox2272: Cre-mediated recombination occurs in the 8-bp core sequence (GGATACTT). lox2272 sites are compatible with each other, but incompatible with loxP or loxN sites (Lee and Saito, 1988). Cre recombinase
   5595..5628    -  protein_bind   loxP: Cre-mediated recombination occurs in the 8-bp core sequence (GCATACAT). Cre recombinase
   5640..6350    -  CDS            mCherry: monomeric derivative of DsRed fluorescent protein (Shaner et al., 2004) mammalian codon-optimized
   6384..7820    -  CDS            CHRM4: ACM4_HUMAN - Experimental evidence at protein level: Swiss-Prot protein existence level 1. The muscarinic acetylcholine receptor mediates various cellular responses, including inhibition of adenylate cyclase, breakdown of phosphoinositides and modulation of potassium channels through the action of G proteins. Primary transducing effect is inhibition of adenylate cyclase. From Homo sapiens (Human).
>Addgene plasmid #209701 | pAAV-Dlx-FLEX-hM4Di-mCherry | addgene full sequence | sequence record 429015 | Addgene NGS Result
GTGTCCGGACTAGCCCTAGTATAACTTCGTATAGGATACTTTATACGAAGTTATCATTGGGATTCTTCCT
ATTTTGATCCAAGCATCACCATCGACCCTCTAGTCCAGATCTCACCATCGACCCATAACTTCGTATAGCA
TACATTATACGAAGTTATGTCCCTCGAAGAGGTTCGAAACACTGAAAAGGGCGAATTCTGCAGATGATCC
ACTCGAGAAGCTTATCGATAATCAACCTCTGGATTACAAAATTTGTGAAAGATTGACTGGTATTCTTAAC
TATGTTGCTCCTTTTACGCTATGTGGATACGCTGCTTTAATGCCTTTGTATCATGCTATTGCTTCCCGTA
TGGCTTTCATTTTCTCCTCCTTGTATAAATCCTGGTTGCTGTCTCTTTATGAGGAGTTGTGGCCCGTTGT
CAGGCAACGTGGCGTGGTGTGCACTGTGTTTGCTGACGCAACCCCCACTGGTTGGGGCATTGCCACCACC
TGTCAGCTCCTTTCCGGGACTTTCGCTTTCCCCCTCCCTATTGCCACGGCGGAACTCATCGCCGCCTGCC
TTGCCCGCTGCTGGACAGGGGCTCGGCTGTTGGGCACTGACAATTCCGTGGTGTTGTCGGGGAAATCATC
GTCCTTTCCTTGGCTGCTCGCCTGTGTTGCCACCTGGATTCTGCGCGGGACGTCCTTCTGCTACGTCCCT
TCGGCCCTCAATCCAGCGGACCTTCCTTCCCGCGGCCTGCTGCCGGCTCTGCGGCCTCTTCCGCGTCTTC
GCCTTCGCCCTCAGACGAGTCGGATCTCCCTTTGGGCCGCCTCCCCGCATCGATACCGTCGACTCGCTGA
TCAGCCTCGACTGTGCCTTCTAGTTGCCAGCCATCTGTTGTTTGCCCCTCCCCCGTGCCTTCCTTGACCC
TGGAAGGTGCCACTCCCACTGTCCTTTCCTAATAAAATGAGGAAATTGCATCGCATTGTCTGAGTAGGTG
TCATTCTATTCTGGGGGGTGGGGTGGGGCAGGACAGCAAGGGGGAGGATTGGGAAGACAATAGCAGGCAT
GCTGGGGATGCGGTGGGCTCTATGGCTTCTGAGGCGGAAAGAACCAGCTGGGGCTCGACTAGAGCATGGC
TACGTAGATAAGTAGCATGGCGGGTTAATCATTAACTACAAGGAACCCCTAGTGATGGAGTTGGCCACTC
CCTCTCTGCGCGCTCGCTCGCTCACTGAGGCCGGGCGACCAAAGGTCGCCCGACGCCCGGGCGGCCTCAG
TGAGCGAGCGAGCGCGCAGAGCTTTTTGCAAAAGCCTAGGCCTCCAAAAAAGCCTCCTCACTACTTCTGG
AATAGCTCAGAGGCCGAGGCGGCCTCGGCCTCTGCATAAATAAAAAAAATTAGTCAGCCATGGGGCGGAG
AATGGGCGGAACTGGGCGGAGTTAGGGGCGGGATGGGCGGAGTTAGGGGCGGGACTATGGTTGCTGACTA
ATTGAGATGCATGCTTTGCATACTTCTGCCTGCTGGGGAGCCTGGGGACTTTCCACACCTGGTTGCTGAC
TAATTGAGATGCATGCTTTGCATACTTCTGCCTGCTGGGGAGCCTGGGGACTTTCCACACCCTAACTGAC
ACACATTCCACAGCTGCATTAATGAATCGGCCAACGCGCGGGGAGAGGCGGTTTGCGTATTGGGCGCTCT
TCCGCTTCCTCGCTCACTGACTCGCTGCGCTCGGTCGTTCGGCTGCGGCGAGCGGTATCAGCTCACTCAA
AGGCGGTAATACGGTTATCCACAGAATCAGGGGATAACGCAGGAAAGAACATGTGAGCAAAAGGCCAGCA
AAAGGCCAGGAACCGTAAAAAGGCCGCGTTGCTGGCGTTTTTCCATAGGCTCCGCCCCCCTGACGAGCAT
CACAAAAATCGACGCTCAAGTCAGAGGTGGCGAAACCCGACAGGACTATAAAGATACCAGGCGTTTCCCC
CTGGAAGCTCCCTCGTGCGCTCTCCTGTTCCGACCCTGCCGCTTACCGGATACCTGTCCGCCTTTCTCCC
TTCGGGAAGCGTGGCGCTTTCTCATAGCTCACGCTGTAGGTATCTCAGTTCGGTGTAGGTCGTTCGCTCC
AAGCTGGGCTGTGTGCACGAACCCCCCGTTCAGCCCGACCGCTGCGCCTTATCCGGTAACTATCGTCTTG
AGTCCAACCCGGTAAGACACGACTTATCGCCACTGGCAGCAGCCACTGGTAACAGGATTAGCAGAGCGAG
GTATGTAGGCGGTGCTACAGAGTTCTTGAAGTGGTGGCCTAACTACGGCTACACTAGAAGAACAGTATTT
GGTATCTGCGCTCTGCTGAAGCCAGTTACCTTCGGAAAAAGAGTTGGTAGCTCTTGATCCGGCAAACAAA
CCACCGCTGGTAGCGGTGGTTTTTTTGTTTGCAAGCAGCAGATTACGCGCAGAAAAAAAGGATCTCAAGA
AGATCCTTTGATCTTTTCTACGGGGTCTGACGCTCAGTGGAACGAAAACTCACGTTAAGGGATTTTGGTC
ATGAGATTATCAAAAAGGATCTTCACCTAGATCCTTTTAAATTAAAAATGAAGTTTTAAATCAATCTAAA
GTATATATGAGTAAACTTGGTCTGACAGTTACCAATGCTTAATCAGTGAGGCACCTATCTCAGCGATCTG
TCTATTTCGTTCATCCATAGTTGCCTGACTCCCCGTCGTGTAGATAACTACGATACGGGAGGGCTTACCA
TCTGGCCCCAGTGCTGCAATGATACCGCGAGACCCACGCTCACCGGCTCCAGATTTATCAGCAATAAACC
AGCCAGCCGGAAGGGCCGAGCGCAGAAGTGGTCCTGCAACTTTATCCGCCTCCATCCAGTCTATTAATTG
TTGCCGGGAAGCTAGAGTAAGTAGTTCGCCAGTTAATAGTTTGCGCAACGTTGTTGCCATTGCTACAGGC
ATCGTGGTGTCACGCTCGTCGTTTGGTATGGCTTCATTCAGCTCCGGTTCCCAACGATCAAGGCGAGTTA
CATGATCCCCCATGTTGTGCAAAAAAGCGGTTAGCTCCTTCGGTCCTCCGATCGTTGTCAGAAGTAAGTT
GGCCGCAGTGTTATCACTCATGGTTATGGCAGCACTGCATAATTCTCTTACTGTCATGCCATCCGTAAGA
TGCTTTTCTGTGACTGGTGAGTACTCAACCAAGTCATTCTGAGAATAGTGTATGCGGCGACCGAGTTGCT
CTTGCCCGCCGTCAATACGGGATAATACCGCGCCACATAGCAGAACTTTAAAAGTGCTCATCATTGGAAA
ACGTTCTTCGGGGCGAAAACTCTCAAGGATCTTACCGCTGTTGAGATCCAGTTCGATGTAACCCACTCGT
GCACCCAACTGATCTTCAGCATCTTTTACTTTCACCAGCGTTTCTGGGTGAGCAAAAACAGGAAGGCAAA
ATGCCGCAAAAAAGGGAATAAGGGCGACACGGAAATGTTGAATACTCATACTCTTCCTTTTTCAATATTA
TTGAAGCATTTATCAGGGTTATTGTCTCATGAGCGGATACATATTTGAATGTATTTAGAAAAATAAACAA
ATAGGGGTTCCGCGCACATTTCCCCGAAAAGTGCCACCTGACGTCTAAGAAACCATTATTATCATGACAT
TAACCTATAAAAATAGGCGTATCACGAGGCCCTTTCGTCTCGCGCGTTTCGGTGATGACGGTGAAAACCT
CTGACACATGCAGCTCCCGGAGACGGTCACAGCTTGTCTGTAAGCGGATGCCGGGAGCAGACAAGCCCGT
CAGGGCGCGTCAGCGGGTGTTGGCGGGTGTCGGGGCTGGCTTAACTATGCGGCATCAGAGCAGATTGTAC
TGAGAGTGCACCATTCGACGCTCTCCCTTATGCGACTCCTGCATTAGGAAGCAGCCCAGTAGTAGGTTGA
GGCCGTTGAGCACCGCCGCCGCAAGGAATGGTGCATGCAAGGAGATGGCGCCCAACAGTCCCCCGGCCAC
GGGGCCTGCCACCATACCCACGCCGAAACAAGCGCTCATGAGCCCGAAGTGGCGAGCCCGATCTTCCCCA
TCGGTGATGTCGGCGATATAGGCGCCAGCAACCGCACCTGTGGCGCCGGTGATGCCGGCCACGATGCGTC
CGGCGTAGAGGATCTGGCTAGCGATGACCCTGCTGATTGGTTCGCTGACCATTTCCGGGTGCGGGACGGC
GTTACCAGAAACTCAGAAGGTTCGTCCAACCAAACCGACTCTGACGGCAGTTTACGAGAGAGATGATAGG
GTCTGCTTCAGTAAGCCAGATGCTACACAATTAGGCTTGTACATATTGTCGTTAGAACGCGGCTACAATT
AATACATAACCTTATGTATCATACACATACGATTTAGGTGACACTATAGAATACACGGAATTAATTCTAG
CTGCGCGCTCGCTCGCTCACTGAGGCCGCCCGGGCAAAGCCCGGGCGTCGGGCGACCTTTGGTCGCCCGG
CCTCAGTGAGCGAGCGAGCGCGCAGAGAGGGAGTGGCCAACTCCATCACTAGGGGTTCCTTGTAGTTAAT
GATTAACCCGCCATGCTACTTATCTACGTAGCCATGCTCTAGCGCGTTTAATTAAGAATTCTATACACTC
ACAGTGGTTTGGCATATATTTGGTGAAATTTTTTAAGGAAAAATTAGTGTTGGTTTCGATATATGGTAGC
TTTTTCTCTAACATAATTTGAATAATTCAGCAAAGCCCTACTACCAGCTGTACTTCTGCAGCCTCTTCCA
TTCTTTCCAGCATTATAATTTTGGTTAATTTTCAATTTTAGGTCCTACGTCTCTGCAATTTGTGTATGAA
TAACAGAATAATTTCCCTCTTTTGTTTCGCCTTTCCTGTTCCTGAATCTAAATAAAGATGGCTTTTTAGT
ATTAAAAGTGGAAGAAAATTACAGGTAATTATCTTTGACGGTAAAAACGCTGTAATCAGCGGGCTACATG
AAAAATTACTCTAATTATGGCTGCATTTAAGAGAATGGAAAAAAACCTTCTTGTGGATAAAAACCTTAAA
TTGTCCCCAATGTCTGCTTCAAATTGGATGGCACTGCAGCTGGAGGCTTTGTTCAGAATTGATCCTGGGG
AGCTACGAACCCAAAGTTTCACAGTAGGAAGCTTGATATCGAATTCCTGCAGCCCGGGCTGGGCATAAAA
GTCAGGGCAGAGCCATCTATTGCTTACATTTGCTTCTAGCCTGCAGGTCGAGGAGCGCAGCCTTCCAGAA
GCAGAGCGCGGCGCCTTAAGCTGCAGAAGTTGGTCGTGAGGCACTGGGCAGGTAAGTATCAAGGTTACAA
GACAGGTTTAAGGAGACCAATAGAAACTGGGCTTGTCGAGACAGAGAAGACTCTTGCGTTTCTGATAGGC
ACCTATTGGTCTTACTGACATCCACTTTGCCTTTCTCTCCACAGGTGTCCACTCCCAGTTCAATTACAGC
TCTTAAGAAACTAGAAAGTATAGGAACTTCGGATCCCCATAACTTCGTATAAAGTATCCTATACGAAGTT
ATATCAAAATAGGAAGACCAATGCTTCACCATCGACCCGAATTGCCAAGCATCACCATCGACCCATAACT
TCGTATAATGTATGCTATACGAAGTTATGAATTCGGCCGCTACTTGTACAGCTCGTCCATGCCGCCGGTG
GAGTGGCGGCCCTCGGCGCGTTCGTACTGTTCCACGATGGTGTAGTCCTCGTTGTGGGAGGTGATGTCCA
ACTTGATGTTGACGTTGTAGGCGCCGGGCAGCTGCACGGGCTTCTTGGCCTTGTAGGTGGTCTTGACCTC
AGCGTCGTAGTGGCCGCCGTCCTTCAGCTTCAGCCTCTGCTTGATCTCGCCCTTCAGGGCGCCGTCCTCG
GGGTACATCCGCTCGGAGGAGGCCTCCCAGCCCATGGTCTTCTTCTGCATTACGGGGCCGTCGGAGGGGA
AGTTGGTGCCGCGCAGCTTCACCTTGTAGATGAACTCGCCGTCCTGCAGGGAGGAGTCCTGGGTCACGGT
CACCACGCCGCCGTCCTCGAAGTTCATCACGCGCTCCCACTTGAAGCCCTCGGGGAAGGACAGCTTCAAG
TAGTCGGGGATGTCGGCGGGGTGCTTCACGTAGGCCTTGGAGCCGTACATGAACTGAGGGGACAGGATGT
CCCAGGCGAAGGGCAGGGGGCCACCCTTGGTCACCTTCAGCTTGGCGGTCTGGGTGCCCTCGTAGGGGCG
GCCCTCGCCCTCGCCCTCGATCTCGAACTCGTGGCCGTTCACGGAGCCCTCCATGTGCACCTTGAAGCGC
ATGAACTCCTTGATGATGGCCATGTTATCCTCCTCGCCCTTGCTCACCATGGTGGCGGAGCTGGTGGCGA
CCGGTGGATCCCGCCTGGCAGTGCCGATGTTCCGATACTGGCACAGCAGCAGGTGCCGGAAGGTCTTTTT
AAAGGTGGCGTTGCACAGAGCATAGCAGGCAGGGTTGATGGTGCTGTTGACGTAGCAGAGCCAGTAGCCA
ATGGACCACACCGTGTCAGGGATGCAGCTCTGGCAGAAGGTGTTCACCAGGACCATGACGTTGTAGGGCG
TCCAGGTGAGGATGAAGGCCAGCAGAATGGCAAAGATCGTTCGTGTCACTTTGCGCTCCCGGGCCGCCAT
CTGCCGCTTCTTGCGCACCTGGTTGCGAGCGATGCTGGCGAACTTGCGGGCCACGTTGGCCGCAGGGCGC
ATGCCAGCCGGCGTGGCAGGCACAATCTCAATGGCTGTCACACACTCATTGCCTGTCTGCTTCGTCACAA
TCTGGATCTTGGACCATCTGGAGGCTGGGTTGAGGGCCCGCGGCTGCAGGGGAGGGGCGGGCATGGCGGG
CGTGGTGGCCTCTGTGGTGGACAGCTCTGTGGCTGGGCGTTCCTTGGTGTTCTGGGTGGCACTGCCTGAG
CTGGACTCATTGGAAGTGTCCTTATCAGCCACGGGGCGCGGTGGCGGTGGCAGCGCTGGCGGGGGGGCCT
CCTCCAGCTTGCCATTGCGCAGCTCCTCCCGGGCGGCCTCCCCGGGCGGGGGCTTCTTGACGCTCTGCTT
CATTAGTGGGCTCTTGAGGAAGGCCAGCGTCTTGGCTTTCTTCTCCTTCGGGCCCTCGGGCCGGTGCTTG
TGGACTCGGCTGCGACTGGCCAGGGAGATGTGGATGTACAGCACCGTCATGATGACCACAGGCAGGTAGA
AGCCAGCAATGGCTGTGCCAAAGGTCACTGCTGGGTTGGACAGGAACTGGATGAAGCACTGGTTGTCGGG
CACCGTCCGCTTACCCACCACAAACTGCCAGAACAAGATGGCAGGCGCCCAGAGCACGAAGGACAGTACC
CAGGCAGCAGCAATCATGAGGCCTGCCATCTTGGTGGTGCGCCGGGCAGGGTAGGTGAGAGGCTTGGTGA
CGCAGAAGTAGCGGTCAAAGCTGATGATGAGAAGGTTCATGACGGAGGCGTTGCTCACCACGCAGTCCAG
GGCCAGCCACAGGTCGCAGACCACGGCGCCCAGGGGCCAGTAGCCCTTGATGATGTACACGGTGTAGAGG
TTCATGGAGAAGGCGCCTATGATGAGATCAGCACACGCCAGGCTGAAGAGGAAGTAGTTGTTGACTGTCT
GCAGCTGCCTGTTGACCTTGATGGACAGCATCACCAGGATGTTGCCCACGACAGTCACCAGGCTCAGGGA
GCCTGTCACTGTGGCAATGAAGACCATTTCCACCGTCTCATAGCGATTGTGGGATGATGACGTGACCAGG
CGCACGGACTGATTGCCCGAGCTGCCATTGACAGGTGTGAAGTTGGCCATGGTGGCGCTAGTGCGGCCGC
CTCGAGAGATCTGATATCGCGGCCGCACCGGTCAC
